>Addgene plasmid #71758 | U_(pos36GFP)-Cys | depositor full sequence | sequence record 130226 | U_(pos36GFP)-Cys sequence 6036 bps
GGGAATTGTGAGCGGATAACAATTCCCCTCTAGAAATAATTTTGTTTAACTTTAAGAAGGAGATATCATA
TGGGCCTGTTTGATATTATTAAAAAAGTGGCGAGCGTGATTGGCGGCCTGGCTAGCGGTGGTAGCGGTGG
TTCTGGTGGTTCTGGTGGTAGCGGCGGTAGCGGTGGTAGCGGTGGTAGCGGTGGCAGCGGCGGTTCTAGC
AAAGGTGAACGTCTGTTTCGTGGTAAAGTACCGATCTTAGTGGAATTAAAGGGCGACGTGAACGGTCATA
AATTTAGCGTGCGCGGCAAAGGCAAAGGTGACGCTACCCGTGGTAAATTGACCCTGAAGTTTATTTGCAC
AACAGGCAAATTACCCGTTCCGTGGCCCACCTTAGTGACCACCCTGACCTATGGCGTTCAGTGCTTCAGT
CGTTACCCTAAACACATGAAACGTCACGATTTTTTCAAATCAGCCATGCCTAAAGGATATGTTCAAGAGC
GTACAATCAGCTTCAAGAAGGATGGCAAATATAAAACGCGTGCGGAAGTGAAATTTGAAGGCCGCACATT
AGTAAATCGTATCAAACTGAAAGGTCGTGACTTCAAAGAAAAAGGCAACATTTTAGGCCATAAACTGCGT
TATAACTTTAATTCTCATAAGGTGTATATTACGGCCGATAAACGCAAGAATGGTATCAAGGCAAAATTCA
AAATTCGCCATAACGTGAAAGACGGCAGCGTTCAATTAGCGGATCATTATCAACAAAACACGCCGATTGG
TCGCGGGCCTGTACTGTTACCTCGCAACCACTACCTGAGCACCCGTTCTAAACTTAGCAAAGATCCGAAA
GAAAAACGCGATCACATGGTTCTGTTAGAATTCGTGACCGCTGCAGGCATTAAGCACGGACGCGACGAAC
GCTACAAGACCGGTGGTAGCGGATGCGGAGGATCCCATCACCACCACCATCACTAATGACTCGAGTCTGG
TAAAGAAACCGCTGCTGCGAAATTTGAACGCCAGCACATGGACTCGTCTACTAGCGCAGCTTAATTAACC
TAGGCTGCTGCCACCGCTGAGCAATAACTAGCATAACCCCTTGGGGCCTCTAAACGGGTCTTGAGGGGTT
TTTTGCTGAAAGGAGGAACTATATCCGGATTGGCGAATGGG
[124 nt withheld, positions 1162-1285]
C
[91 nt withheld, positions 1287-1377]
A
[49 nt withheld, positions 1379-1427]
CCTTTGACGTTGGAGTCCACGTTCTTT
[37 nt withheld, positions 1455-1491]
ACCCTATCTCGGTCTATTCTTTTGATTTATAAGGGATTTTGCCGATTTCGGCCTATTGGTTAAAAAATGA
GCTGATTTAACAAAAATTTAACGCGAATTTTAACAAAATATTAACGTTTACAATTTCTGGCGGCACGATG
GCATGAGATTATCAAAAAGGATCTTCACCTAGATCCTTTTAAATTAAAAATGAAGTTTTAAATCAATCTA
AAGTATATATGAGTAAACTTGGTCTGACAGTTACCAATGCTTAATCAGTGAGGCACCTATCTCAGCGATC
TGTCTATTTCGTTCATCCATAGTTGCCTGACTCCCCGTCGTGTAGATAACTACGATACGGGAGGGCTTAC
CATCTGGCCCCAGTGCTGCAATGATACCGCGAGACCCACGCTCACCGGCTCCAGATTTATCAGCAATAAA
CCAGCCAGCCGGAAGGGCCGAGCGCAGAAGTGGTCCTGCAACTTTATCCGCCTCCATCCAGTCTATTAAT
TGTTGCCGGGAAGCTAGAGTAAGTAGTTCGCCAGTTAATAGTTTGCGCAACGTTGTTGCCATTGCTACAG
GCATCGTGGTGTCACGCTCGTCGTTTGGTATGGCTTCATTCAGCTCCGGTTCCCAACGATCAAGGCGAGT
TACATGATCCCCCATGTTGTGCAAAAAAGCGGTTAGCTCCTTCGGTCCTCCGATCGTTGTCAGAAGTAAG
TTGGCCGCAGTGTTATCACTCATGGTTATGGCAGCACTGCATAATTCTCTTACTGTCATGCCATCCGTAA
GATGCTTTTCTGTGACTGGTGAGTACTCAACCAAGTCATTCTGAGAATAGTGTATGCGGCGACCGAGTTG
CTCTTGCCCGGCGTCAATACGGGATAATACCGCGCCACATAGCAGAACTTTAAAAGTGCTCATCATTGGA
AAACGTTCTTCGGGGCGAAAACTCTCAAGGATCTTACCGCTGTTGAGATCCAGTTCGATGTAACCCACTC
GTGCACCCAACTGATCTTCAGCATCTTTTACTTTCACCAGCGTTTCTGGGTGAGCAAAAACAGGAAGGCA
AAATGCCGCAAAAAAGGGAATAAGGGCGACACGGAAATGTTGAATACTCATACTCTTCCTTTTTCAATCA
TGATTGAAGCATTTATCAGGGTTATTGTCTCATGAGCGGATACATATTTGAATGTATTTAGAAAAATAAA
CAAATAGGTCATGACCAAAATCCCTTAACGTGAGTTTTCGTTCCACTGAGCGTCAGACCCCGTAGAAAAG
ATCAAAGGATCTTCTTGAGATCCTTTTTTTCTGCGCGTAATCTGCTGCTTGCAAACAAAAAAACCACCGC
TACCAGCGGTGGTTTGTTTGCCGGATCAAGAGCTACCAACTCTTTTTCCGAAGGTAACTGGCTTCAGCAG
AGCGCAGATACCAAATACTGTCCTTCTAGTGTAGCCGTAGTTAGGCCACCACTTCAAGAACTCTGTAGCA
CCGCCTACATACCTCGCTCTGCTAATCCTGTTACCAGTGGCTGCTGCCAGTGGCGATAAGTCGTGTCTTA
CCGGGTTGGACTCAAGACGATAGTTACCGGATAAGGCGCAGCGGTCGGGCTGAACGGGGGGTTCGTGCAC
ACAGCCCAGCTTGGAGCGAACGACCTACACCGAACTGAGATACCTACAGCGTGAGCTATGAGAAAGCGCC
ACGCTTCCCGAAGGGAGAAAGGCGGACAGGTATCCGGTAAGCGGCAGGGTCGGAACAGGAGAGCGCACGA
GGGAGCTTCCAGGGGGAAACGCCTGGTATCTTTATAGTCCTGTCGGGTTTCGCCACCTCTGACTTGAGCG
TCGATTTTTGTGATGCTCGTCAGGGGGGCGGAGCCTATGGAAAAACGCCAGCAACGCGGCCTTTTTACGG
TTCCTGGCCTTTTGCTGGCCTTTTGCTCACATGTTCTTTCCTGCGTTATCCCCTGATTCTGTGGATAACC
GTATTACCGCCTTTGAGTGAGCTGATACCGCTCGCCGCAGCCGAACGACCGAGCGCAGCGAGTCAGTGAG
CGAGGAAGCGGAAGAGCGCCTGATGCGGTATTTTCTCCTTACGCATCTGTGCGGTATTTCACACCGCATA
TATGGTGCACTCTCAGTACAATCTGCTCTGATGCCGCATAGTTAAGCCAGTATACACTCCGCTATCGCTA
CGTGACTGGGTCATGGCTGCGCCCCGACACCCGCCAACACCCGCTGACGCGCCCTGACGGGCTTGTCTGC
TCCCGGCATCCGCTTACAGACAAGCTGTGACCGTCTCCGGGAGCTGCATGTGTCAGAGGTTTTCACCGTC
ATCACCGAAACGCGCGAGGCAGCTGCGGTAAAGCTCATCAGCGTGGTCGTGAAGCGATTCACAGATGTCT
GCCTGTTCATCCGCGTCCAGCTCGTTGAGTTTCTCCAGAAGCGTTAATGTCTGGCTTCTGATAAAGCGGG
CCATGTTAAGGGCGGTTTTTTCCTGTTTGGTCACTGATGCCTCCGTGTAAGGGGGATTTCTGTTCATGGG
GGTAATGATACCGATGAAACGAGAGAGGATGCTCACGATACGGGTTACTGATGATGAACATGCCCGGTTA
CTGGAACGTTGTGAGGGTAAACAACTGGCGGTATGGATGCGGCGGGACCAGAGAAAAATCACTCAGGGTC
AATGCCAGCGCTTCGTTAATACAGATGTAGGTGTTCCACAGGGTAGCCAGCAGCATCCTGCGATGCAGAT
CCGGAACATAATGGTGCAGGGCGCTGACTTCCGCGTTTCCAGACTTTACGAAACACGGAAACCGAAGACC
ATTCATGTTGTTGCTCAGGTCGCAGACGTTTTGCAGCAGCAGTCGCTTCACGTTCGCTCGCGTATCGGTG
ATTCATTCTGCTAACCAGTAAGGCAACCCCGCCAGCCTAGCCGGGTCCTCAACGACAGGAGCACGATCAT
GCTAGTCATGCCCCGCGCCCACCGGAAGGAGCTGACTGGGTTGAAGGCTCTCAAGGGCATCGGTCGAGAT
CCCGGTGCCTAATGAGTGAGCTAACTTACATTAATTGCGTTGCGCTCACTGCCCGCTTTCCAGTCGGGAA
ACCTGTCGTGCCAGCTGCATTAATGAATCGGCCAACGCGCGGGGAGAGGCGGTTTGCGTATTGGGCGCCA
GGGTGGTTTTTCTTTTCACCAGTGAGACGGGCAACAGCTGATTGCCCTTCACCGCCTGGCCCTGAGAGAG
TTGCAGCAAGCGGTCCACGCTGGTTTGCCCCAGCAGGCGAAAATCCTGTTTGATGGTGGTTAACGGCGGG
ATATAACATGAGCTGTCTTCGGTATCGTCGTATCCCACTACCGAGATGTCCGCACCAACGCGCAGCCCGG
ACTCGGTAATGGCGCGCATTGCGCCCAGCGCCATCTGATCGTTGGCAACCAGCATCGCAGTGGGAACGAT
GCCCTCATTCAGCATTTGCATGGTTTGTTGAAAACCGGACATGGCACTCCAGTCGCCTTCCCGTTCCGCT
ATCGGCTGAATTTGATTGCGAGTGAGATATTTATGCCAGCCAGCCAGACGCAGACGCGCCGAGACAGAAC
TTAATGGGCCCGCTAACAGCGCGATTTGCTGGTGACCCAATGCGACCAGATGCTCCACGCCCAGTCGCGT
ACCGTCTTCATGGGAGAAAATAATACTGTTGATGGGTGTCTGGTCAGAGACATCAAGAAATAACGCCGGA
ACATTAGTGCAGGCAGCTTCCACAGCAATGGCATCCTGGTCATCCAGCGGATAGTTAATGATCAGCCCAC
TGACGCGTTGCGCGAGAAGATTGTGCACCGCCGCTTTACAGGCTTCGACGCCGCTTCGTTCTACCATCGA
CACCACCACGCTGGCACCCAGTTGATCGGCGCGAGATTTAATCGCCGCGACAATTTGCGACGGCGCGTGC
AGGGCCAGACTGGAGGTGGCAACGCCAATCAGCAACGACTGTTTGCCCGCCAGTTGTTGTGCCACGCGGT
TGGGAATGTAATTCAGCTCCGCCATCGCCGCTTCCACTTTTTCCCGCGTTTTCGCAGAAACGTGGCTGGC
CTGGTTCACCACGCGGGAAACGGTCTGATAAGAGACACCGGCATACTCTGCGACATCGTATAACGTTACT
GGTTTCACATTCACCACCCTGAATTGACTCTCTTCCGGGCGCTATCATGCCATACCGCGAAAGGTTTTGC
GCCATTCGATGGTGTCCGGGATCTCGACGCTCTCCCTTATGCGACTCCTGCATTAGGAAGCAGCCCAGTA
GTAGGTTGAGGCCGTTGAGCACCGCCGCCGCAAGGAATGGTGCATGCAAGGAGATGGCGCCCAACAGTCC
CCCGGCCACGGGGCCTGCCACCATACCCACGCCGAAACAAGCGCTCATGAGCCCGAAGTGGCGAGCCCGA
TCTTCCCCATCGGTGATGTCGGCGATATAGGCGCCAGCAACCGCACCTGTGGCGCCGGTGATGCCGGCCA
CGATGCGTCCGGCGTAGAGGATCGAGATCGATCTCGATCCCGCGAAATTAATACGACTCACTATA
Features (pLannotate 1.2.2; 19 found; start..end, strand, type, name):
      2..26      +  protein_bind   lac operator: The lac repressor binds to the lac operator to inhibit transcription in E. coli. This inhibition can be relieved by adding lactose or isopropyl-β-D-thiogalactopyranoside (IPTG). lac repressor encoded by lacI
     41..63      +  RBS            RBS: efficient ribosome binding site from bacteriophage T7 gene 10 (Olins and Rangwala, 1989)
    208..918     +  CDS            Superfolder GFP: Superfolder GFP is a basic (constitutively fluorescent) green fluorescent protein published in 2005, derived from Aequorea victoria. It is reported to be a very rapidly-maturing weak dimer.
    982..1023    +  CDS            S-Tag (fragment): affinity and epitope tag derived from pancreatic ribonuclease A
   1053..1070    +  CDS            SET1 (fragment): solubility-enhancement tag derived from T7 phage gene 10B
   1078..1125    +  terminator     T7 terminator: transcription terminator for bacteriophage T7 RNA polymerase
   1162..1617    +  rep_origin     f1 ori (sequence partly withheld): f1 bacteriophage origin of replication; arrow indicates direction of (+) strand synthesis
   1732..2592    -  CDS            AmpR: β-lactamase; bla; confers resistance to ampicillin, carbenicillin, and related antibiotics
   2593..2685    -  promoter       AmpR promoter: bla
   2766..3354    +  rep_origin     ori: high-copy-number ColE1/pMB1/pBR322/pUC origin of replication
   3540..3682    -  misc_feature   bom: basis of mobility region from pBR322
   3784..3975    -  CDS            rop: Rop protein, which maintains plasmids at low copy number; rop
   3992..4372    +  CDS            YPB1_ECOLX: Protein predicted: Swiss-Prot protein existence level 4. From Escherichia coli.
   4434..4498    -  CDS            TcR (fragment): tetracycline efflux protein; tet; confers resistance to tetracycline
   4513..4534    -  protein_bind   CAP binding site: CAP binding activates transcription in the presence of cAMP. E. coli catabolite activator protein
   4547..5629    -  CDS            lacI: lac repressor; lacI; The lac repressor binds to the lac operator to inhibit transcription in E. coli. This inhibition can be relieved by adding lactose or isopropyl-β-D-thiogalactopyranoside (IPTG).
   5630..5707    -  promoter       lacI promoter: lacI
   5715..5994    -  CDS            TcR (fragment): tetracycline efflux protein; tet; confers resistance to tetracycline
   6020..2       +  promoter       T7 promoter (across the origin): promoter for bacteriophage T7 RNA polymerase
