[The description below was written by a language model from this plasmid's Addgene catalogue record and pLannotate feature annotations shown in this document.]
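Description:
U_(pos36GFP)-Cys is a 6,036 bp bacterial expression plasmid built on a Novagen pET29-type backbone for IPTG-inducible production of a synthetic fusion protein in E. coli. It carries a ColE1/pMB1-family origin together with the bom site and rop gene from pBR322, plus an f1 phage origin. Selection is by ampicillin through a β-lactamase gene and its own promoter. The catalogue lists the plasmid as high copy, although the annotated rop gene is normally associated with reduced copy number. Short tetracycline-resistance fragments in the backbone are non-functional remnants.

The expression cassette consists of a T7 promoter followed by a lac operator, the T7 gene 10 ribosome binding site, the open reading frame cloned between NcoI and XhoI, and a T7 terminator. A plasmid-borne lacI gene supplies repressor, so transcription stays off until IPTG is added in a host that provides T7 RNA polymerase, such as a DE3 lysogen. The insert, U_+36GFP-Cys, encodes +36 GFP, a supercharged, highly cationic GFP variant that the annotation software matches to superfolder GFP. About 140 bp of unannotated coding sequence lies upstream of the GFP and presumably holds the "U" element, whose identity the record does not state. The name indicates a cysteine following the GFP, and the catalogue lists a C-terminal 6xHis tag for purification, though the feature table annotates neither. It does mark S-Tag and SET1 fragments downstream of the GFP. The stated insert size of 2,000 bp also does not fit the difference between backbone and total size. The associated publication concerns a peptide that enhances endosomal escape of delivered proteins, which suggests the purified fusion was used in protein delivery studies.
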