Addgene plasmid #71758: U_(pos36GFP)-Cys
Purpose: U_+36GFP-Cys fusion expression in E.Coli
Depositing lab: David Liu. Depositing organization: Harvard University. Publication: Discovery and Characterization of a Peptide That Enhances Endosomal Escape of Delivered Proteins in Vitro and in Vivo. Li M, Tao Y, Shu Y, LaRochelle JR, Steinauer A, Thompson D, Schepartz A, Chen ZY, Liu DR. J Am Chem Soc. 2015 Nov 11;137(44):14084-93. doi: 10.1021/jacs.5b05694. Epub 2015 Oct 30. PubMed 26465072.
Backbone
  Vector backbone: pET29
  Backbone manufacturer: Novagen
  Backbone size w/o insert (bp): 5181
  Total vector size (bp): 6036
  Vector type: Bacterial Expression
Growth in bacteria
  Bacterial resistance: Ampicillin, 100 μg/mL
  Growth temperature: 37°C
  Growth strain: DH5alpha
  Growth instructions: For protein expression, transform into BL21 Star (DE3) cells. Induce at 1.0 OD with 0.5 mM IPTG final concentration. Growing overnight (16 hours) at 20-25 C.
  Copy number: High Copy
Gene/Insert
  Gene/Insert name: U_+36GFP-Cys
  Species: Synthetic
  Insert size (bp): 2000
  Tag / fusion protein: 6XHis (C terminal on insert)
  Cloning method: Restriction Enzyme; 5′ cloning site NcoI (not destroyed); 3′ cloning site XhoI (not destroyed)
  Sequencing primers: 5′ T7 Promoter; 3′ T7 Terminator
Terms and licenses: Academic/Nonprofit Terms; Industry Terms: Not Available to Industry
How to cite: U_(pos36GFP)-Cys was a gift from David Liu (Addgene plasmid # 71758 ; http://n2t.net/addgene:71758 ; RRID:Addgene_71758)
