>Addgene plasmid #71758 | U_(pos36GFP)-Cys | addgene partial sequence | sequence record 133135 | T7 5'-TAATACGACTCACTATAGGG-3'
AGAAGGAGATATCATATGGGCCTGTTTGATATTATTAAAAAAGTGGCGAGCGTGATTGGCGGCCTGGCTA
GCGGTGGTAGCGGTGGTTCTGGTGGTTCTGGTGGTAGCGGCGGTAGCGGTGGTAGCGGTGGTAGCGGTGG
CAGCGGCGGTTCTAGCAAAGGTGAACGTCTGTTTCGTGGTAAAGTACCGATCTTAGTGGAATTAAAGGGC
GACGTGAACGGTCATAAATTTAGCGTGCGCGGCAAAGGCAAAGGTGACGCTACCCGTGGTAAATTGACCC
TGAAGTTTATTTGCACAACAGGCAAATTACCCGTTCCGTGGCCCACCTTAGTGACCACCCTGACCTATGG
CGTTCAGTGCTTCAGTCGTTACCCTAAACACATGAAACGTCACGATTTTTTCAAATCAGCCATGCCTAAA
GGATATGTTCAAGAGCGTACAATCAGCTTCAAGAAGGATGGCAAATATAAAACGCGTGCGGAAGTGAAAT
TTGAAGGCCGCACATTAGTAAATCGTATCAAACTGAAAGGTCGTGACTTCAAAGAAAAAGGCAACATTTT
AGGCCATAAACTGCGTTATAACTTTAATTCTCATAAGGTGTATATTACGGCCGATAAACGCAAGAATGGT
ATCAAGGCAAAATTCAAAATTCGCCATAACGTGAAAGACGGCAGCGTTCAATTAGCGGATCATTATCAAC
AAAACACGCCGATTGGTCGCGGGCCTGTACTGTTACCTCGCAACCACTACCTGAGCACCCGTTCTAAACT
TAGCAA
