>Addgene plasmid #71758 | U_(pos36GFP)-Cys | addgene partial sequence | sequence record 133206 | T7term 5'-GCTAGTTATTGCTCAGCGG-3'
GACGAGTCCATGTGCTGGCGTTCAAATTTCGCAGCAGCGGTTTCTTTACCAGACTCGAGTCATTAGTGAT
GGTGGTGGTGATGGGATCCTCCGCATCCGCTACCACCGGTCTTGTAGCGTTCGTCGCGTCCGTGCTTAAT
GCCTGCAGCGGTCACGAATTCTAACAGAACCATGTGATCGCGTTTTTCTTTCGGATCTTTGCTAAGTTTA
GAACGGGTGCTCAGGTAGTGGTTGCGAGGTAACAGTACAGGCCCGCGACCAATCGGCGTGTTTTGTTGAT
AATGATCCGCTAATTGAACGCTGCCGTCTTTCACGTTATGGCGAATTTTGAATTTTGCCTTGATACCATT
CTTGCGTTTATCGGCCGTAATATACACCTTATGAGAATTAAAGTTATAACGCAGTTTATGGCCTAAAATG
TTGCCTTTTTCTTTGAAGTCACGACCTTTCAGTTTGATACGATTTACTAATGTGCGGCCTTCAAATTTCA
CTTCCGCACGCGTTTTATATTTGCCATCCTTCTTGAAGCTGATTGTACGCTCTTGAACATATCCTTTAGG
CATGGCTGATTTGAAAAAATCGTGACGTTTCATGTGTTTAGGGTAACGACTGAAGCACTGAACGCCATAG
GTCAGGGTGGTCACTAAGGTGGGCCACGGAACGGGTAATTTGCCTGTTGTGCAAATAAACTTCAGGGTCA
ATTTACCACGGGTAGCGTCACCTTTGCCTTTGCCGCGCACGCTAAATTTATGACCGTTCACGTCGCCCTT
TAATTCCACTAAGATCGGTACTTTACCACGAA
